>Addgene plasmid #160592 | pUPD2 GFP-CT (GB2238) | depositor full sequence | sequence record 310953 | Full Sequence
TGGAAGCCATCACAAACGGCATGATGAACCTGAATCGCCAGCGGCATCAGCACCTTGTCGCCTTGCGTAT
AATATTTGCCCATGGTGAAAACGGGGGCGAAGAAGTTGTCCATATTGGCCACGTTTAAATCAAAACTGGT
GAAACTCACCCAGGGATTGGCTGATACGAAAAACATATTCTCAATAAACCCTTTAGGGAAATAGGCCAGG
TTTTCACCGTAACACGCCACATCTTGCGAATATATGTGTAGAAACTGCCGGAAATCGTCGTGGTATTCAC
TCCAGAGTGATGAAAACGTTTCAGTTTGCTCATGGAAAACGGTGTAACAAGGGTGAACACTATCCCATAT
CACCAGCTCACCGTCTTTCATTGCCATACGAAATTCCGGATGAGCATTCATCAGGCGGGCAAGAATGTGA
ATAAAGGCCGGATAAAACTTGTGCTTATTTTTCTTTACGGTCTTTAAAAAGGCCGTAATATCCAGCTGAA
CGGTCTGGTTATAGGTACATTGAGCAACTGACTGAAATGCCTCAAAATGTTCTTTACGATGCCATTGGGA
TATATCAACGGTGGTATATCCAGTGATTTTTTTCTCCATTTTAGCTTCCTTAGCTCCTGAAAATCTCGAT
AACTCAAAAAATACGCCCGGTAGTGATCTTATTTCATTATGGTGAAAGTTGGAACCTCTTACGTGCCCGA
TCAACTCGAGTGCCACCTGACGTCTAAGAAACCATTATTATCATGACATTAACCTATAAAAATAGGCGTA
TCACGAGGCAGAATTTCAGATAAAAAAAATCCTTAGCTTTCGCTAAGGATGATTTCTGGAATTCGCGGCC
GCTTCTAGAGCGATGAGTGGTCTCGTTCGATGGTGAGCAAGGGCGAGGAGCTGTTCACCGGGGTGGTGCC
CATCCTGGTCGAGCTGGACGGCGACGTAAACGGCCACAAGTTCAGCGTGTCCGGCGAGGGCGAGGGCGAC
GCCACCTACGGCAAGCTGACCCTGAAGTTCATCTGCACCACCGGCAAGCTGCCCGTGCCCTGGCCCACCC
TCGTGACCACCTTCAGCTACGGCGTGCAGTGCTTCAGCCGCTACCCCGACCACATGAAGCAGCACGACTT
CTTCAAGTCCGCCATGCCCGAAGGCTACGTCCAGGAGCGCACCATCTTCTTCAAGGACGACGGCAACTAC
AAGACCCGCGCCGAGGTGAAGTTCGAGGGCGACACCCTGGTGAACCGCATCGAGCTGAAGGGCATCGACT
TCAAGGAGGACGGCAACATCCTGGGGCACAAGCTGGAGTACAACTACAACAGCCACAACGTCTATATCAT
GGCCGACAAGCAGAAGAACGGCATCAAGGTGAACTTCAAGATCCGCCACAACATCGAGGACGGCAGCGTG
CAGCTCGCCGACCACTACCAGCAGAACACCCCCATCGGCGACGGCCCCGTGCTGCTGCCCGACAACCACT
ACCTGAGCACCCAGTCCGCCCTGAGCAAAGACCCCAACGAGAAGCGCGATCACATGGTCCTGCTGGAGTT
CGTGACCGCCGCCGGGATCACTCACGGCATGGACGAGCTGTACAAGTGAGCTTTGAGACCACTCATCGCG
ACTAGTAGCGGCCGCTGCAGTCCGGCAAAAAAGGGCAAGGTGTCACCACCCTGCCCTTTTTCTTTAAAAC
CGAAAAGATTACTTCGCGTTATGCAGGCTTCCTCGCTCACTGACTCGCTGCGCTCGGTCGTTCGGCTGCG
GCGAGCGGTATCAGCTCACTCAAAGGCGGTAATACGGTTATCCACAGAATCAGGGGATAACGCAGGAAAG
AACATGTGAGCAAAAGGCCAGCAAAAGGCCAGGAACCGTAAAAAGGCCGCGTTGCTGGCGTTTTTCCACA
GGCTCCGCCCCCCTGACGAGCATCACAAAAATCGACGCTCAAGTCAGAGGTGGCGAAACCCGACAGGACT
ATAAAGATACCAGGCGTTTCCCCCTGGAAGCTCCCTCGTGCGCTCTCCTGTTCCGACCCTGCCGCTTACC
GGATACCTGTCCGCCTTTCTCCCTTCGGGAAGCGTGGCGCTTTCTCATAGCTCACGCTGTAGGTATCTCA
GTTCGGTGTAGGTCGTTCGCTCCAAGCTGGGCTGTGTGCACGAACCCCCCGTTCAGCCCGACCGCTGCGC
CTTATCCGGTAACTATCGTCTTGAGTCCAACCCGGTAAGACACGACTTATCGCCACTGGCAGCAGCCACT
GGTAACAGGATTAGCAGAGCGAGGTATGTAGGCGGTGCTACAGAGTTCTTGAAGTGGTGGCCTAACTACG
GCTACACTAGAAGAACAGTATTTGGTATCTGCGCTCTGCTGAAGCCAGTTACCTTCGGAAAAAGAGTTGG
TAGCTCTTGATCCGGCAAACAAACCACCGCTGGTAGCGGTGGTTTTTTTGTTTGCAAGCAGCAGATTACG
CGCAGAAAAAAAGGATCTCAAGAAGATCCTTTGATCTTTTCTACGGGGTCTGACGCTCAGTGGAACGAAA
ACTCACGTTAAGGGATTTTGGTCATGAGATTATCAAAAAGGATCTTCACCTAGATCCTTTTAAATTAAAA
ATGAAGTTTTAAATCAATCTAAAGTATATATGAGTAAACTTGGTCTGACAGCTCGAGGCTTGGATTCTCA
CCAATAAAAAACGCCCGGCGGCAACCGAGCGTTCTGAACAAATCCAGATGGAGTTCTGAGGTCATTACTG
GATCTATCAACAGGAGTCCAAGCGAGCTCGATATCAAATTACGCCCCGCCCTGCCACTCGTCGCAGTACT
GTTGTAATTCATTAAGCATTCTGCCGACA
Features (pLannotate 1.2.2; 9 found; start..end, strand, type, name):
    600..697     -  promoter       cat promoter: promoter of the E. coli cat gene encoding chloramphenicol acetyltransferase
    783..826     -  terminator     bacterial terminator: putative bacterial transcription terminator
    829..850     +  misc_feature   BioBrick prefix: BioBrick prefix for parts that do not start with "ATG"
    870..1589    +  CDS            EBFP: enhanced blue variant of GFP mammalian codon-optimized
   1611..1630    +  misc_feature   BioBrick suffix: universal suffix for all parts
   1631..1688    +  terminator     his operon terminator: This putative transcriptin terminator from the E. coli his operon has a 2-bp deletion introduced during synthesis. Its efficiency has not been determined.
   1883..2471    -  rep_origin     ori: high-copy-number ColE1/pMB1/pBR322/pUC origin of replication
   2654..2748    -  terminator     lambda t0 terminator: transcription terminator from phage lambda
   2772..599     -  CDS            cat (across the origin): CAT_ECOLX - Experimental evidence at protein level: Swiss-Prot protein existence level 1. This enzyme is an effector of chloramphenicol resistance in bacteria. From Escherichia coli. This protein is used as a marker in many commonly used cloning vectors, such as pACYC184.
