>Addgene plasmid #160592 | pUPD2 GFP-CT (GB2238) | addgene full sequence | sequence record 322074 | Addgene NGS Result
TGGAAGCCATCACAAACGGCATGATGAACCTGAATCGCCAGCGGCATCAGCACCTTGTCGCCTTGCGTAT
AATATTTGCCCATGGTGAAAACGGGGGCGAAGAAGTTGTCCATATTGGCCACGTTTAAATCAAAACTGGT
GAAACTCACCCAGGGATTGGCTGATACGAAAAACATATTCTCAATAAACCCTTTAGGGAAATAGGCCAGG
TTTTCACCGTAACACGCCACATCTTGCGAATATATGTGTAGAAACTGCCGGAAATCGTCGTGGTATTCAC
TCCAGAGTGATGAAAACGTTTCAGTTTGCTCATGGAAAACGGTGTAACAAGGGTGAACACTATCCCATAT
CACCAGCTCACCGTCTTTCATTGCCATACGAAATTCCGGATGAGCATTCATCAGGCGGGCAAGAATGTGA
ATAAAGGCCGGATAAAACTTGTGCTTATTTTTCTTTACGGTCTTTAAAAAGGCCGTAATATCCAGCTGAA
CGGTCTGGTTATAGGTACATTGAGCAACTGACTGAAATGCCTCAAAATGTTCTTTACGATGCCATTGGGA
TATATCAACGGTGGTATATCCAGTGATTTTTTTCTCCATTTTAGCTTCCTTAGCTCCTGAAAATCTCGAT
AACTCAAAAAATACGCCCGGTAGTGATCTTATTTCATTATGGTGAAAGTTGGAACCTCTTACGTGCCCGA
TCAACTCGAGTGCCACCTGACGTCTAAGAAACCATTATTATCATGACATTAACCTATAAAAATAGGCGTA
TCACGAGGCAGAATTTCAGATAAAAAAAATCCTTAGCTTTCGCTAAGGATGATTTCTGGAATTCGCGGCC
GCTTCTAGAGCGATGAGTGGTCTCGTTCGATGGTGAGCAAGGGCGAGGAGCTGTTCACCGGGGTGGTGCC
CATCCTGGTCGAGCTGGACGGCGACGTAAACGGCCACAAGTTCAGCGTGTCCGGCGAGGGCGAGGGCGAT
GCCACCTACGGCAAGCTGACCCTGAAGTTCATCTGCACCACCGGCAAGCTGCCCGTGCCCTGGCCCACCC
TCGTGACCACCTTCAGCTACGGCGTGCAGTGCTTCAGCCGCTACCCCGACCACATGAAGCAGCACGACTT
CTTCAAGTCCGCCATGCCCGAAGGCTACGTCCAGGAGCGCACCATCTTCTTCAAGGACGACGGCAACTAC
AAGACCCGCGCCGAGGTGAAGTTCGAGGGCGACACCCTGGTGAACCGCATCGAGCTGAAGGGCATCGACT
TCAAGGAGGACGGCAACATCCTGGGGCACAAGCTGGAGTACAACTACAACAGCCACAACGTCTATATCAT
GGCCGACAAGCAGAAGAACGGCATCAAGGTGAACTTCAAGATCCGCCACAACATCGAGGACGGCAGCGTG
CAGCTCGCCGACCACTACCAGCAGAACACCCCCATCGGCGACGGCCCCGTGCTGCTGCCCGACAACCACT
ACCTGAGCACCCAGTCCGCCCTGAGCAAAGACCCCAACGAGAAGCGCGATCACATGGTCCTGCTGGAGTT
CGTGACCGCCGCCGGGATCACTCACGGCATGGACGAGCTGTACAAGTGAGCTTTGAGACCACTCATCGCG
ACTAGTAGCGGCCGCTGCAGTCCGGCAAAAAAGGGCAAGGTGTCACCACCCTGCCCTTTTTCTTTAAAAC
CGAAAAGATTACTTCGCGTTATGCAGGCTTCCTCGCTCACTGACTCGCTGCGCTCGGTCGTTCGGCTGCG
GCGAGCGGTATCAGCTCACTCAAAGGCGGTAATACGGTTATCCACAGAATCAGGGGATAACGCAGGAAAG
AACATGTGAGCAAAAGGCCAGCAAAAGGCCAGGAACCGTAAAAAGGCCGCGTTGCTGGCGTTTTTCCACA
GGCTCCGCCCCCCTGACGAGCATCACAAAAATCGACGCTCAAGTCAGAGGTGGCGAAACCCGACAGGACT
ATAAAGATACCAGGCGTTTCCCCCTGGAAGCTCCCTCGTGCGCTCTCCTGTTCCGACCCTGCCGCTTACC
GGATACCTGTCCGCCTTTCTCCCTTCGGGAAGCGTGGCGCTTTCTCATAGCTCACGCTGTAGGTATCTCA
GTTCGGTGTAGGTCGTTCGCTCCAAGCTGGGCTGTGTGCACGAACCCCCCGTTCAGCCCGACCGCTGCGC
CTTATCCGGTAACTATCGTCTTGAGTCCAACCCGGTAAGACACGACTTATCGCCACTGGCAGCAGCCACT
GGTAACAGGATTAGCAGAGCGAGGTATGTAGGCGGTGCTACAGAGTTCTTGAAGTGGTGGCCTAACTACG
GCTACACTAGAAGAACAGTATTTGGTATCTGCGCTCTGCTGAAGCCAGTTACCTTCGGAAAAAGAGTTGG
TAGCTCTTGATCCGGCAAACAAACCACCGCTGGTAGCGGTGGTTTTTTTGTTTGCAAGCAGCAGATTACG
CGCAGAAAAAAAGGATCTCAAGAAGATCCTTTGATCTTTTCTACGGGGTCTGACGCTCAGTGGAACGAAA
ACTCACGTTAAGGGATTTTGGTCATGAGATTATCAAAAAGGATCTTCACCTAGATCCTTTTAAATTAAAA
ATGAAGTTTTAAATCAATCTAAAGTATATATGAGTAAACTTGGTCTGACAGCTCGAGGCTTGGATTCTCA
CCAATAAAAAACGCCCGGCGGCAACCGAGCGTTCTGAACAAATCCAGATGGAGTTCTGAGGTCATTACTG
GATCTATCAACAGGAGTCCAAGCGAGCTCGATATCAAATTACGCCCCGCCCTGCCACTCGTCGCAGTACT
GTTGTAATTCATTAAGCATTCTGCCGACA
Features (pLannotate 1.2.2; 9 found; start..end, strand, type, name):
    600..697     -  promoter       cat promoter: promoter of the E. coli cat gene encoding chloramphenicol acetyltransferase
    783..826     -  terminator     bacterial terminator: putative bacterial transcription terminator
    829..850     +  misc_feature   BioBrick prefix: BioBrick prefix for parts that do not start with "ATG"
    870..1589    +  CDS            EBFP: enhanced blue variant of GFP mammalian codon-optimized
   1611..1630    +  misc_feature   BioBrick suffix: universal suffix for all parts
   1631..1688    +  terminator     his operon terminator: This putative transcriptin terminator from the E. coli his operon has a 2-bp deletion introduced during synthesis. Its efficiency has not been determined.
   1883..2471    -  rep_origin     ori: high-copy-number ColE1/pMB1/pBR322/pUC origin of replication
   2654..2748    -  terminator     lambda t0 terminator: transcription terminator from phage lambda
   2772..599     -  CDS            cat (across the origin): CAT_ECOLX - Experimental evidence at protein level: Swiss-Prot protein existence level 1. This enzyme is an effector of chloramphenicol resistance in bacteria. From Escherichia coli. This protein is used as a marker in many commonly used cloning vectors, such as pACYC184.
