[The description below was written by a language model from this plasmid's Addgene catalogue record and pLannotate feature annotations shown in this document.]
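Description:
pUPD2 GFP-CT (GB2238) is a small (about 2.8 kb) synthetic-biology part-storage plasmid from the GoldenBraid modular cloning system. It holds a domesticated GFP coding sequence formatted for use as a C-terminal fusion partner. The pUPD2 backbone is a self-made derivative of the BioBrick assembly plasmid pSB1C3, and the feature table reflects that ancestry. It shows a high-copy ColE1/pUC-type origin for propagation in E. coli and a chloramphenicol acetyltransferase gene driven by its native cat promoter and followed by the lambda t0 terminator. BioBrick prefix and suffix remnants flank the insert position, and bacterial terminators, including the his operon terminator, sit on either side to insulate the cloning site from read-through transcription.

The 724 bp synthetic insert was cloned through BsmBI sites that were destroyed in the process. Internal BsaI and BsmBI recognition sites were removed so the part tolerates Type IIS assembly. According to the depositor, the part can be released with BsaI, presumably leaving overhangs that place it at the C-terminal tag position of a GoldenBraid transcriptional unit. The plasmid has no annotated promoter or terminator dedicated to expressing GFP, so it serves as a parts donor rather than an expression vector. The promoter, partner coding sequence and terminator come from other GoldenBraid parts during assembly.

The automated annotation labels the roughly 720 bp open reading frame as EBFP, a blue GFP variant, whereas the catalogue entry calls it GFP. This most likely reflects close sequence similarity among GFP derivatives, but the record does not specify which GFP variant is present.
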