Addgene plasmid #160592: pUPD2 GFP-CT (GB2238)
Purpose: GFP for C-terminal fusions.
Depositing lab: Diego Orzaez. Depositing organization: Agencia Estatal Consejo Superior de Investigaciones Científicas, M.P.
Backbone
  Vector backbone: pUPD2
  Backbone manufacturer: self-made; derived from the BioBrick assembly plasmid pSB1C3
  Vector type: Synthetic Biology
Growth in bacteria
  Bacterial resistance: Chloramphenicol, 25 μg/mL
  Growth temperature: 37°C
  Growth strain: DH5alpha
  Copy number: High Copy
Gene/Insert
  Gene/Insert name: GFP-CT
  Species: Synthetic
  Insert size (bp): 724
  Mutation: BsaI and BsmBI sites removed
  Cloning method: Restriction Enzyme; 5′ cloning site BsmBI (destroyed during cloning); 3′ cloning site BsmBI (destroyed during cloning)
  Sequencing primers: 5′ gctttcgctaaggatgatttctgg; 3′ cagggtggtgacaccttgcc
Terms and licenses: Academic/Nonprofit Terms; Industry Terms: Not Available to Industry
Depositor comments: Compatible with GoldenBraid; insert can be released with BsaI
How to cite: pUPD2 GFP-CT (GB2238) was a gift from Diego Orzaez (Addgene plasmid # 160592 ; http://n2t.net/addgene:160592 ; RRID:Addgene_160592)
